Addgene plasmid #154145: pCMV-dLbCpf1-BE-YE1
Purpose: Expresses dLbCpf1-BE-YE1(dLbCas12a-BE-YE1) in mammalian cells.
Depositing lab: Jin-Soo Kim. Depositing organization: Institute for Basic Science. Publication: Genome-wide specificity of dCpf1 cytidine base editors. Kim D, Lim K, Kim DE, Kim JS. Nat Commun. 2020 Aug 13;11(1):4072. doi: 10.1038/s41467-020-17889-9. PubMed 32792663.
Backbone
  Vector backbone: pCMV
  Total vector size (bp): 8166
  Vector type: Mammalian Expression
Growth in bacteria
  Bacterial resistance: Ampicillin, 100 μg/mL
  Growth temperature: 37°C
  Growth strain: DH5alpha
  Copy number: High Copy
Gene/Insert
  Gene/Insert name: dLbCpf1-BE-YE1 (dCas12a-BE-YE1) (alt name: NLS-APOBEC1(W90Y+R126E)-dLbCpf1(D832A+E925A+D1148A)-NLS-UGI-NLS)
  Species: Synthetic; Cpf1(Cas12a) is from Lachnospiraceae bacterium; APOBEC1 is from Rattus norvegicus
  Insert size (bp): 4764
  Mutation: APOBEC1(W90Y+R126E), dLbCpf1(D832A+E925A+D1148A)
  Promoter: CMV
  Tag / fusion protein: SV40 NLS (N terminal on insert); SV40 NLS (C terminal on insert); SV40 NLS
  Cloning method: Gibson Cloning
  Sequencing primers: 5′ CMV-F(CGCAAATGGGCGGTAGGCGTG); 3′ BGH-R(TAGAAGGCACAGTCGAGG)
Terms and licenses: Academic/Nonprofit Terms; Industry Terms: Not Available to Industry
Depositor comments: pCMV-dLbCpf1-BE (addgene, #107685) was modified to incorporate combinations of mutations in the APOBEC1 domain.
How to cite: pCMV-dLbCpf1-BE-YE1 was a gift from Jin-Soo Kim (Addgene plasmid # 154145 ; http://n2t.net/addgene:154145 ; RRID:Addgene_154145)
