[The description below was written by a language model from this plasmid's Addgene catalogue record and pLannotate feature annotations shown in this document.]
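Description:
pCMV-dLbCpf1-BE-YE1 is an 8,166 bp mammalian expression plasmid on a pCMV backbone that produces a cytidine base editor built on catalytically dead Lachnospiraceae bacterium Cpf1 (Cas12a). It is propagated in E. coli as a high-copy plasmid through a ColE1/pUC-type origin and selected with ampicillin via the β-lactamase gene. Remnants of lac regulatory elements, a pBluescript polylinker and a pBR322 bom region are backbone leftovers with no evident role in the design. No mammalian selection marker is annotated, which suggests use by transient transfection.

The 4,764 bp synthetic insert is driven by the human CMV immediate-early enhancer and promoter and terminated by the bovine growth hormone polyadenylation signal. A T7 promoter sits just upstream of the coding sequence and could support in vitro transcription. The open reading frame encodes, in order, an SV40 NLS, rat APOBEC1 cytidine deaminase, dLbCpf1, a second NLS, the phage PBS2 uracil-DNA glycosylase inhibitor (UGI) and a final NLS. The D832A, E925A and D1148A substitutions abolish Cpf1 nuclease activity, so the protein serves only as a crRNA-guided DNA-binding module that positions the deaminase to convert C to U, while UGI blocks uracil excision to favour a C-to-T outcome. The W90Y and R126E ("YE1") changes in APOBEC1 were introduced into the parental pCMV-dLbCpf1-BE plasmid.

The automated feature table leaves the dLbCpf1 region unannotated. The short segment it labels as an ABE(7.10) fragment, immediately after APOBEC1, is most likely a shared linker rather than adenine deaminase sequence. No crRNA cassette is present, so the guide must be supplied separately. The associated study examined the genome-wide specificity of dCpf1 cytidine base editors.
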