Features (pLannotate 1.2.2; 17 found; start..end, strand, type, name):
    132..335     +  promoter       CMV promoter: human cytomegalovirus (CMV) immediate early promoter
    377..395     +  promoter       T7 promoter: promoter for bacteriophage T7 RNA polymerase
    433..1119    +  CDS            Apobec1: ABEC1_RAT - Experimental evidence at protein level: Swiss-Prot protein existence level 1. Catalytic component of the apolipoprotein B mRNA editing enzyme complex which is responsible for the postranscriptional editing of a CAA codon for Gln to a UAA codon for stop in the APOB mRNA. May also play a role in the epigenetic regulation of gene expression by participating in DNA demethylation. From Rattus norvegicus (Rat).
   1120..1167    +  CDS            ABE(7.10) (fragment): adenine base editor comprising wild-type E. coli TadA fused to the evolved TadA*(7.10) mutant (Gaudelli et al., 2017)
   4891..5139    +  CDS            UGI: UNGI_BPPB2 - Experimental evidence at protein level: Swiss-Prot protein existence level 1. This protein binds specifically and reversibly to the host uracil-DNA glycosylase, preventing removal of uracil residues from PBS2 DNA by the host uracil-excision repair system. From Bacillus phage PBS2 (Bacteriophage PBS2).
   5227..5451    +  polyA_signal   bGH poly(A) signal: bovine growth hormone polyadenylation signal
   5455..5476    +  promoter       SV40 promoter (fragment): SV40 enhancer and early promoter
   5481..5497    +  misc_feature   MCS (fragment): pBluescript multiple cloning site
   5546..5562    -  protein_bind   lac operator: The lac repressor binds to the lac operator to inhibit transcription in E. coli. This inhibition can be relieved by adding lactose or isopropyl-β-D-thiogalactopyranoside (IPTG). lac repressor encoded by lacI
   5570..5600    -  promoter       lac promoter: promoter for the E. coli lac operon
   5615..5636    -  protein_bind   CAP binding site: CAP binding activates transcription in the presence of cAMP. E. coli catabolite activator protein
   5649..5741    -  CDS            lacI (fragment): lac repressor; lacI; The lac repressor binds to the lac operator to inhibit transcription in E. coli. This inhibition can be relieved by adding lactose or isopropyl-β-D-thiogalactopyranoside (IPTG).
   5924..6512    -  rep_origin     ori: high-copy-number ColE1/pMB1/pBR322/pUC origin of replication
   6683..7543    -  CDS            AmpR: β-lactamase; bla; confers resistance to ampicillin, carbenicillin, and related antibiotics
   7544..7648    -  promoter       AmpR promoter: bla
   7719..7763    -  misc_feature   bom (fragment): basis of mobility region from pBR322
   7918..131     +  enhancer       CMV enhancer (across the origin): human cytomegalovirus immediate early enhancer
>Addgene plasmid #154145 | pCMV-dLbCpf1-BE-YE1 | addgene full sequence | sequence record 306832 | Addgene NGS Result
ATATGCCAAGTACGCCCCCTATTGACGTCAATGACGGTAAATGGCCCGCCTGGCATTATGCCCAGTACAT
GACCTTATGGGACTTTCCTACTTGGCAGTACATCTACGTATTAGTCATCGCTATTACCATGGTGATGCGG
TTTTGGCAGTACATCAATGGGCGTGGATAGCGGTTTGACTCACGGGGATTTCCAAGTCTCCACCCCATTG
ACGTCAATGGGAGTTTGTTTTGGCACCAAAATCAACGGGACTTTCCAAAATGTCGTAACAACTCCGCCCC
ATTGACGCAAATGGGCGGTAGGCGTGTACGGTGGGAGGTCTATATAAGCAGAGCTGGTTTAGTGAACCGT
CAGATCCGCTAGAGATCCGCGGCCGCTAATACGACTCACTATAGGGAGAGCCGCCACCATGCCCAAGAAG
AAGAGGAAAGTCATGAGCTCAGAGACTGGCCCAGTGGCTGTGGACCCCACATTGAGACGGCGGATCGAGC
CCCATGAGTTTGAGGTATTCTTCGATCCGAGAGAGCTCCGCAAGGAGACCTGCCTGCTTTACGAAATTAA
TTGGGGGGGCCGGCACTCCATTTGGCGACATACATCACAGAACACTAACAAGCACGTCGAAGTCAACTTC
ATCGAGAAGTTCACGACAGAAAGATATTTCTGTCCGAACACAAGGTGCAGCATTACCTGGTTTCTCAGCT
ACAGCCCATGCGGCGAATGTAGTAGGGCCATCACTGAATTCCTGTCAAGGTATCCCCACGTCACTCTGTT
TATTTACATCGCAAGGCTGTACCACCACGCTGACCCCGAAAATCGACAAGGCCTGCGGGATTTGATCTCT
TCAGGTGTGACTATCCAAATTATGACTGAGCAGGAGTCAGGATACTGCTGGAGAAACTTTGTGAATTATA
GCCCGAGTAATGAAGCCCACTGGCCTAGGTATCCCCATCTGTGGGTACGACTGTACGTTCTTGAACTGTA
CTGCATCATACTGGGCCTGCCTCCTTGTCTCAACATTCTGAGAAGGAAGCAGCCACAGCTGACATTCTTT
ACCATCGCTCTTCAGTCTTGTCATTACCAGCGACTGCCCCCACACATTCTCTGGGCCACCGGGTTGAAAA
GCGGCAGCGAGACTCCCGGGACCTCAGAGTCCGCCACACCCGAAAGTATGTCAAAGCTGGAGAAATTCAC
CAACTGTTATAGCCTGTCTAAGACCCTGCGCTTCAAGGCAATCCCAGTGGGCAAGACACAAGAGAACATT
GACAACAAACGGCTCCTGGTGGAGGATGAGAAGAGGGCTGAAGATTACAAGGGCGTTAAGAAGCTGCTGG
ATAGGTACTATCTGTCATTCATCAACGATGTCCTCCACAGTATCAAGCTGAAGAATCTGAACAATTACAT
TTCTCTGTTCCGGAAGAAGACACGGACCGAGAAGGAGAACAAAGAGCTGGAGAATCTGGAGATCAACCTG
AGGAAAGAAATAGCTAAGGCTTTCAAAGGGAACGAGGGTTACAAGTCCCTGTTCAAGAAAGACATTATCG
AGACTATTCTGCCTGAGTTCCTGGACGATAAAGATGAGATCGCCCTCGTCAATTCCTTCAATGGGTTTAC
CACAGCCTTTACCGGCTTCTTCGACAATAGAGAGAATATGTTCTCTGAAGAGGCCAAATCCACTAGCATC
GCCTTTCGCTGCATAAACGAGAACCTGACTAGGTACATCAGCAATATGGACATCTTTGAGAAAGTCGATG
CCATATTCGACAAACATGAGGTGCAGGAGATTAAGGAGAAGATCCTGAACTCAGATTACGATGTCGAAGA
TTTCTTCGAGGGAGAGTTCTTCAACTTCGTGCTCACACAAGAGGGCATTGATGTGTACAATGCAATCATT
GGAGGGTTCGTGACAGAGAGTGGCGAGAAGATAAAGGGCCTGAACGAGTATATCAACCTCTACAACCAGA
AAACCAAGCAGAAACTGCCTAAGTTCAAGCCACTGTACAAACAAGTGCTCTCAGATAGGGAAAGCCTGAG
CTTCTACGGTGAAGGGTATACATCAGATGAAGAAGTGCTCGAAGTGTTCCGCAACACCCTCAATAAGAAC
AGTGAAATCTTCTCTTCAATCAAGAAGCTGGAGAAACTGTTCAAGAATTTCGATGAGTACTCCTCTGCCG
GAATCTTTGTGAAGAATGGCCCTGCAATATCCACTATTAGCAAAGACATCTTTGGCGAGTGGAACGTTAT
CAGGGATAAGTGGAATGCCGAGTACGATGATATTCATCTCAAGAAGAAAGCCGTGGTTACAGAGAAATAC
GAGGATGATAGACGCAAGAGCTTTAAGAAGATTGGTAGCTTCTCTCTCGAACAGCTGCAGGAGTACGCCG
ACGCTGACCTGTCAGTCGTGGAGAAACTCAAGGAGATCATAATCCAGAAGGTGGATGAAATCTACAAAGT
GTATGGAAGCTCTGAGAAACTCTTCGATGCAGACTTTGTTCTGGAGAAGAGTCTGAAGAAGAACGACGCA
GTGGTTGCTATCATGAAGGACCTGCTGGATTCTGTTAAGTCTTTCGAGAATTACATTAAGGCATTCTTTG
GTGAAGGGAAGGAGACAAATAGGGACGAGAGCTTCTATGGCGACTTTGTTCTGGCCTACGACATCCTCCT
CAAGGTTGACCACATCTATGACGCTATACGGAATTACGTTACCCAGAAGCCCTATAGCAAAGACAAGTTC
AAGCTGTATTTCCAGAATCCACAGTTTATGGGTGGGTGGGATAAAGACAAAGAAACAGATTACAGGGCCA
CTATCCTGCGGTACGGCAGCAAATACTATCTGGCTATCATGGATAAGAAGTACGCCAAATGCCTCCAGAA
GATCGACAAGGACGACGTGAACGGTAACTACGAGAAGATCAATTACAAGCTCCTGCCAGGACCTAACAAG
ATGCTGCCCAAGGTGTTCTTCTCCAAGAAATGGATGGCCTACTATAACCCAAGCGAGGACATTCAGAAGA
TATACAAGAATGGGACATTCAAGAAGGGCGATATGTTCAACCTCAACGACTGCCACAAGCTGATTGATTT
CTTCAAGGATAGCATTTCTCGCTATCCCAAGTGGTCTAATGCATACGATTTCAACTTCAGCGAGACTGAG
AAGTACAAAGACATCGCTGGCTTCTACCGGGAGGTGGAAGAGCAAGGCTATAAGGTGTCATTCGAATCCG
CTTCTAAGAAGGAAGTGGATAAGCTCGTGGAAGAGGGTAAGCTGTACATGTTCCAGATATACAACAAAGA
CTTCAGCGATAAGAGCCACGGCACTCCAAACCTCCATACTATGTATTTCAAGCTGCTGTTTGACGAGAAC
AACCACGGACAGATTAGGCTGTCAGGAGGCGCAGAACTCTTCATGCGCAGAGCTTCACTGAAGAAGGAGG
AACTCGTTGTCCACCCAGCCAATAGCCCTATAGCCAATAAGAATCCAGACAATCCTAAGAAAACCACTAC
TCTGTCTTACGATGTGTATAAGGATAAGAGATTCTCTGAAGATCAGTACGAACTGCACATACCCATTGCC
ATTAACAAGTGCCCTAAGAACATCTTCAAGATTAACACAGAGGTTAGAGTGCTCCTGAAACACGACGATA
ACCCTTATGTTATAGGCATTGCTCGCGGAGAGAGAAACCTGCTGTACATCGTCGTGGTGGACGGCAAAGG
CAACATCGTGGAACAGTACAGTCTCAATGAAATCATTAACAATTTCAACGGAATCCGCATTAAGACCGAC
TACCATTCTCTCCTCGACAAGAAGGAGAAAGAAAGGTTCGAAGCAAGACAGAATTGGACAAGTATAGAGA
ATATCAAAGAACTGAAGGCTGGGTACATCTCTCAGGTTGTGCACAAGATATGTGAGCTGGTGGAGAAGTA
CGACGCTGTTATCGCCCTCGCGGACCTGAATAGCGGCTTCAAGAACTCCAGGGTGAAGGTGGAGAAGCAG
GTGTATCAGAAGTTCGAGAAGATGCTGATCGACAAGCTCAACTATATGGTGGACAAGAAATCCAATCCTT
GCGCTACTGGTGGAGCCCTGAAGGGCTATCAAATCACCAATAAGTTCGAATCTTTCAAGTCTATGAGCAC
CCAGAATGGCTTCATCTTCTACATACCCGCATGGCTGACATCCAAGATTGATCCCTCTACCGGATTTGTT
AATCTGCTCAAGACTAAGTACACCTCTATTGCTGACTCAAAGAAGTTCATATCATCATTTGACCGCATCA
TGTACGTGCCAGAAGAGGACCTGTTCGAGTTTGCCCTGGATTACAAGAATTTCTCTCGGACTGACGCCGA
CTACATCAAGAAGTGGAAGCTCTACTCTTATGGTAATCGGATTCGCATATTCCGCAATCCCAAGAAGAAT
AACGTGTTCGATTGGGAGGAAGTTTGCCTCACCAGCGCTTACAAGGAGCTGTTCAATAAGTATGGGATTA
ACTACCAGCAGGGCGACATAAGAGCCCTGCTGTGCGAACAATCTGATAAGGCATTCTATTCCTCTTTCAT
GGCACTGATGTCACTGATGCTGCAAATGCGCAATTCCATCACCGGAAGAACAGACGTGGCCTTTCTGATC
TCTCCTGTCAAGAACTCAGATGGCATCTTCTACGATTCCCGCAACTATGAAGCACAGGAGAATGCTATCC
TGCCTAAGAATGCCGATGCAAATGGAGCCTATAACATCGCCAGAAAGGTCCTCTGGGCCATAGGACAATT
CAAGAAAGCTGAAGATGAGAAGCTGGACAAGGTGAAGATCGCCATTTCAAACAAAGAGTGGCTCGAATAT
GCTCAGACCTCAGTGAAGCATGGATCACCCAAGAAGAAACGGAAAGTGTCTGGTGGTTCTACTAATCTGT
CAGATATTATTGAAAAGGAGACCGGTAAGCAACTGGTTATCCAGGAATCCATCCTCATGCTCCCAGAGGA
GGTGGAAGAAGTCATTGGGAACAAGCCGGAAAGCGATATACTCGTGCACACCGCCTACGACGAGAGCACC
GACGAGAATGTCATGCTTCTGACTAGCGACGCCCCTGAATACAAGCCTTGGGCTCTGGTCATACAGGATA
GCAACGGTGAGAACAAGATTAAGATGCTCTCTGGTGGTTCTCCCAAGAAGAAGAGGAAAGTCTAACCGGT
CATCATCACCATCACCATTGAGTTTAAACCCGCTGATCAGCCTCGACTGTGCCTTCTAGTTGCCAGCCAT
CTGTTGTTTGCCCCTCCCCCGTGCCTTCCTTGACCCTGGAAGGTGCCACTCCCACTGTCCTTTCCTAATA
AAATGAGGAAATTGCATCGCATTGTCTGAGTAGGTGTCATTCTATTCTGGGGGGTGGGGTGGGGCAGGAC
AGCAAGGGGGAGGATTGGGAAGACAATAGCAGGCATGCTGGGGATGCGGTGGGCTCTATGGCTTCTGAGG
CGGAAAGAACCAGCTGGGGCTCGATACCGTCGACCTCTAGCTAGAGCTTGGCGTAATCATGGTCATAGCT
GTTTCCTGTGTGAAATTGTTATCCGCTCACAATTCCACACAACATACGAGCCGGAAGCATAAAGTGTAAA
GCCTAGGGTGCCTAATGAGTGAGCTAACTCACATTAATTGCGTTGCGCTCACTGCCCGCTTTCCAGTCGG
GAAACCTGTCGTGCCAGCTGCATTAATGAATCGGCCAACGCGCGGGGAGAGGCGGTTTGCGTATTGGGCG
CTCTTCCGCTTCCTCGCTCACTGACTCGCTGCGCTCGGTCGTTCGGCTGCGGCGAGCGGTATCAGCTCAC
TCAAAGGCGGTAATACGGTTATCCACAGAATCAGGGGATAACGCAGGAAAGAACATGTGAGCAAAAGGCC
AGCAAAAGGCCAGGAACCGTAAAAAGGCCGCGTTGCTGGCGTTTTTCCATAGGCTCCGCCCCCCTGACGA
GCATCACAAAAATCGACGCTCAAGTCAGAGGTGGCGAAACCCGACAGGACTATAAAGATACCAGGCGTTT
CCCCCTGGAAGCTCCCTCGTGCGCTCTCCTGTTCCGACCCTGCCGCTTACCGGATACCTGTCCGCCTTTC
TCCCTTCGGGAAGCGTGGCGCTTTCTCATAGCTCACGCTGTAGGTATCTCAGTTCGGTGTAGGTCGTTCG
CTCCAAGCTGGGCTGTGTGCACGAACCCCCCGTTCAGCCCGACCGCTGCGCCTTATCCGGTAACTATCGT
CTTGAGTCCAACCCGGTAAGACACGACTTATCGCCACTGGCAGCAGCCACTGGTAACAGGATTAGCAGAG
CGAGGTATGTAGGCGGTGCTACAGAGTTCTTGAAGTGGTGGCCTAACTACGGCTACACTAGAAGAACAGT
ATTTGGTATCTGCGCTCTGCTGAAGCCAGTTACCTTCGGAAAAAGAGTTGGTAGCTCTTGATCCGGCAAA
CAAACCACCGCTGGTAGCGGTGGTTTTTTTGTTTGCAAGCAGCAGATTACGCGCAGAAAAAAAGGATCTC
AAGAAGATCCTTTGATCTTTTCTACGGGGTCTGACGCTCAGTGGAACGAAAACTCACGTTAAGGGATTTT
GGTCATGAGATTATCAAAAAGGATCTTCACCTAGATCCTTTTAAATTAAAAATGAAGTTTTAAATCAATC
TAAAGTATATATGAGTAAACTTGGTCTGACAGTTACCAATGCTTAATCAGTGAGGCACCTATCTCAGCGA
TCTGTCTATTTCGTTCATCCATAGTTGCCTGACTCCCCGTCGTGTAGATAACTACGATACGGGAGGGCTT
ACCATCTGGCCCCAGTGCTGCAATGATACCGCGAGACCCACGCTCACCGGCTCCAGATTTATCAGCAATA
AACCAGCCAGCCGGAAGGGCCGAGCGCAGAAGTGGTCCTGCAACTTTATCCGCCTCCATCCAGTCTATTA
ATTGTTGCCGGGAAGCTAGAGTAAGTAGTTCGCCAGTTAATAGTTTGCGCAACGTTGTTGCCATTGCTAC
AGGCATCGTGGTGTCACGCTCGTCGTTTGGTATGGCTTCATTCAGCTCCGGTTCCCAACGATCAAGGCGA
GTTACATGATCCCCCATGTTGTGCAAAAAAGCGGTTAGCTCCTTCGGTCCTCCGATCGTTGTCAGAAGTA
AGTTGGCCGCAGTGTTATCACTCATGGTTATGGCAGCACTGCATAATTCTCTTACTGTCATGCCATCCGT
AAGATGCTTTTCTGTGACTGGTGAGTACTCAACCAAGTCATTCTGAGAATAGTGTATGCGGCGACCGAGT
TGCTCTTGCCCGGCGTCAATACGGGATAATACCGCGCCACATAGCAGAACTTTAAAAGTGCTCATCATTG
GAAAACGTTCTTCGGGGCGAAAACTCTCAAGGATCTTACCGCTGTTGAGATCCAGTTCGATGTAACCCAC
TCGTGCACCCAACTGATCTTCAGCATCTTTTACTTTCACCAGCGTTTCTGGGTGAGCAAAAACAGGAAGG
CAAAATGCCGCAAAAAAGGGAATAAGGGCGACACGGAAATGTTGAATACTCATACTCTTCCTTTTTCAAT
ATTATTGAAGCATTTATCAGGGTTATTGTCTCATGAGCGGATACATATTTGAATGTATTTAGAAAAATAA
ACAAATAGGGGTTCCGCGCACATTTCCCCGAAAAGTGCCACCTGACGTCGACGGATCGGGAGATCGATCT
CCCGATCCCCTAGGGTCGACTCTCAGTACAATCTGCTCTGATGCCGCATAGTTAAGCCAGTATCTGCTCC
CTGCTTGTGTGTTGGAGGTCGCTGAGTAGTGCGCGAGCAAAATTTAAGCTACAACAAGGCAAGGCTTGAC
CGACAATTGCATGAAGAATCTGCTTAGGGTTAGGCGTTTTGCGCTGCTTCGCGATGTACGGGCCAGATAT
ACGCGTTGACATTGATTATTGACTAGTTATTAATAGTAATCAATTACGGGGTCATTAGTTCATAGCCCAT
ATATGGAGTTCCGCGTTACATAACTTACGGTAAATGGCCCGCCTGGCTGACCGCCCAACGACCCCCGCCC
ATTGACGTCAATAATGACGTATGTTCCCATAGTAACGCCAATAGGGACTTTCCATTGACGTCAATGGGTG
GAGTATTTACGGTAAACTGCCCACTTGGCAGTACATCAAGTGTATC
